>Addgene plasmid #232214 | cwby0005 | addgene full sequence | sequence record 491751 | Addgene NGS Result
ACTCCTGCATTAGGAAGCAGCCCAGTAGTAGGTTGAGGCCGTTGAGCACCGCCGCCGCAAGGAATGGTGC
ATGCAAGGAGATGGCGCCCAACAGTCCCCCGGCCACGGGGCCTGCCACCATACCCACGCCGAAACAAGCG
CTCATGAGCCCGAAGTGGCGAGCCCGATCTTCCCCATCGGTGATGTCGGCGATATAGGCGCCAGCAACCG
CACCTGTGGCGCCGGTGATGCCGGCCACGATGCGTCCGGCGTAGAGGATCGAGATCGATCTCGATCCCGC
GAAATTAATACGACTCACTATAGGGGAATTGTGAGCGGATAACAATTCCCCTCTAGAAATAATTTTGTTT
AACTTTAAGAAGGAGATATACATATGAGCCACCACCACCACCACCACTCAGGAGGAGACCGAAAGCGTAT
TACAGTGACAGTTGACAGCGACAGCTATCAGTTGCTCAAGGCATATATGATGTCAATATCTCCGGTCTGG
TATGCACAACCAAGAATGAAGCCCATGCAGTTTAAGGTTTACACCTATAAAAGAGAGAGCCGTTATCGTC
TGTTTGTGGATGTACAGAGTGATATTATTGACACGCCCGGGCGACGGATGGTGATCCCCCTGGCCAGTGC
ACGTCTGCTGTCAGATAAAGTCTCCCGTGAACTTTACCCGGTGGTGCATATCGGGGATGAAAGCTGGCGC
ATGATGACCACCGATATGGCCAGTGTGCCGGTTTCCGTTATCGGGGAAGAAGTGGCTGATCTCAGCCACC
GCGAAAATGACATCAAAAACGCCATTAACCTGATGTTCTGGGGAATATGAACGGTCTCGTTCCTAATGAG
ATCCGGCTGCTAACAAAGCCCGAAAGGAAGCTGAGTTGGCTGCTGCCACCGCTGAGCAATAACTAGCATA
ACCCCTTGGGGCCTCTAAACGGGTCTTGAGGGGTTTTTTGCTGAAAGGAGGAACTATATCCGGATTGGCG
AATGGG
[124 nt withheld, positions 987-1110]
C
[91 nt withheld, positions 1112-1202]
A
[49 nt withheld, positions 1204-1252]
CCTTTGACGTTGGAGTCCACGTTCTTT
[37 nt withheld, positions 1280-1316]
ACCCTATCTCGGTCTATTCTTTTGATTTATAAGGGATTTTGCCGATTTCGGCCTATTGGTTAAAAAATGA
GCTGATTTAACAAAAATTTAACGCGAATTTTAACAAAATATTAACGCTTACAATTTAGGTGGCACTTTTC
GGGGAAATGTGCGCGGAACCCCTATTTGTTTATTTTTCTAAATACATTCAAATATGTATCCGCTCATGAA
TTAATTCTTAGAAAAACTCATCGAGCATCAAATGAAACTGCAATTTATTCATATCAGGATTATCAATACC
ATATTTTTGAAAAAGCCGTTTCTGTAATGAAGGAGAAAACTCACCGAGGCAGTTCCATAGGATGGCAAGA
TCCTGGTATCGGTCTGCGATTCCGACTCGTCCAACATCAATACAACCTATTAATTTCCCCTCGTCAAAAA
TAAGGTTATCAAGTGAGAAATCACCATGAGTGACGACTGAATCCGGTGAGAATGGCAAAAGTTTATGCAT
TTCTTTCCAGACTTGTTCAACAGGCCAGCCATTACGCTCGTCATCAAAATCACTCGCATCAACCAAACCG
TTATTCATTCGTGATTGCGCCTGAGCGAGACGAAATACGCGATCGCTGTTAAAAGGACAATTACAAACAG
GAATCGAATGCAACCGGCGCAGGAACACTGCCAGCGCATCAACAATATTTTCACCTGAATCAGGATATTC
TTCTAATACCTGGAATGCTGTTTTCCCGGGGATCGCAGTGGTGAGTAACCATGCATCATCAGGAGTACGG
ATAAAATGCTTGATGGTCGGAAGAGGCATAAATTCCGTCAGCCAGTTTAGTCTGACCATCTCATCTGTAA
CATCATTGGCAACGCTACCTTTGCCATGTTTCAGAAACAACTCTGGCGCATCGGGCTTCCCATACAATCG
ATAGATTGTCGCACCTGATTGCCCGACATTATCGCGAGCCCATTTATACCCATATAAATCAGCATCCATG
TTGGAATTTAATCGCGGCCTAGAGCAAGACGTTTCCCGTTGAATATGGCTCATAACACCCCTTGTATTAC
TGTTTATGTAAGCAGACAGTTTTATTGTTCATGACCAAAATCCCTTAACGTGAGTTTTCGTTCCACTGAG
CGTCAGACCCCGTAGAAAAGATCAAAGGATCTTCTTGAGATCCTTTTTTTCTGCGCGTAATCTGCTGCTT
GCAAACAAAAAAACCACCGCTACCAGCGGTGGTTTGTTTGCCGGATCAAGAGCTACCAACTCTTTTTCCG
AAGGTAACTGGCTTCAGCAGAGCGCAGATACCAAATACTGTCCTTCTAGTGTAGCCGTAGTTAGGCCACC
ACTTCAAGAACTCTGTAGCACCGCCTACATACCTCGCTCTGCTAATCCTGTTACCAGTGGCTGCTGCCAG
TGGCGATAAGTCGTGTCTTACCGGGTTGGACTCAAGACGATAGTTACCGGATAAGGCGCAGCGGTCGGGC
TGAACGGGGGGTTCGTGCACACAGCCCAGCTTGGAGCGAACGACCTACACCGAACTGAGATACCTACAGC
GTGAGCTATGAGAAAGCGCCACGCTTCCCGAAGGGAGAAAGGCGGACAGGTATCCGGTAAGCGGCAGGGT
CGGAACAGGAGAGCGCACGAGGGAGCTTCCAGGGGGAAACGCCTGGTATCTTTATAGTCCTGTCGGGTTT
CGCCACCTCTGACTTGAGCGTCGATTTTTGTGATGCTCGTCAGGGGGGCGGAGCCTATGGAAAAACGCCA
GCAACGCGGCCTTTTTACGGTTCCTGGCCTTTTGCTGGCCTTTTGCTCACATGTTCTTTCCTGCGTTATC
CCCTGATTCTGTGGATAACCGTATTACCGCCTTTGAGTGAGCTGATACCGCTCGCCGCAGCCGAACGACC
GAGCGCAGCGAGTCAGTGAGCGAGGAAGCGGAAGAGCGCCTGATGCGGTATTTTCTCCTTACGCATCTGT
GCGGTATTTCACACCGCAATGGTGCACTCTCAGTACAATCTGCTCTGATGCCGCATAGTTAAGCCAGTAT
ACACTCCGCTATCGCTACGTGACTGGGTCATGGCTGCGCCCCGACACCCGCCAACACCCGCTGACGCGCC
CTGACGGGCTTGTCTGCTCCCGGCATCCGCTTACAGACAAGCTGTGACCGTCTCCGGGAGCTGCATGTGT
CAGAGGTTTTCACCGTCATCACCGAAACGCGCGAGGCAGCTGCGGTAAAGCTCATCAGCGTGGTCGTGAA
GCGATTCACAGATGTCTGCCTGTTCATCCGCGTCCAGCTCGTTGAGTTTCTCCAGAAGCGTTAATGTCTG
GCTTCTGATAAAGCGGGCCATGTTAAGGGCGGTTTTTTCCTGTTTGGTCACTGATGCCTCCGTGTAAGGG
GGATTTCTGTTCATGGGGGTAATGATACCGATGAAACGAGAGAGGATGCTCACGATACGGGTTACTGATG
ATGAACATGCCCGGTTACTGGAACGTTGTGAGGGTAAACAACTGGCGGTATGGATGCGGCGGGACCAGAG
AAAAATCACTCAGGGTCAATGCCAGCGCTTCGTTAATACAGATGTAGGTGTTCCACAGGGTAGCCAGCAG
CATCCTGCGATGCAGATCCGGAACATAATGGTGCAGGGCGCTGACTTCCGCGTTTCCAGACTTTACGAAA
CACGGAAACCGAAGACCATTCATGTTGTTGCTCAGGTCGCAGACGTTTTGCAGCAGCAGTCGCTTCACGT
TCGCTCGCGTATCGGTGATTCATTCTGCTAACCAGTAAGGCAACCCCGCCAGCCTAGCCGGGTCCTCAAC
GACAGGAGCACGATCATGCGCACCCGTGGGGCCGCCATGCCGGCGATAATGGCCTGCTTCTCGCCGAAAC
GTTTGGTGGCGGGACCAGTGACGAAGGCTTGAGCGAGGGCGTGCAAGATTCCGAATACCGCAAGCGACAG
GCCGATCATCGTCGCGCTCCAGCGAAAGCGGTCCTCGCCGAAAATGACCCAGAGCGCTGCCGGCACCTGT
CCTACGAGTTGCATGATAAAGAAGACAGTCATAAGTGCGGCGACGATAGTCATGCCCCGCGCCCACCGGA
AGGAGCTGACTGGGTTGAAGGCTCTCAAGGGCATCGGTCGAGATCCCGGTGCCTAATGAGTGAGCTAACT
TACATTAATTGCGTTGCGCTCACTGCCCGCTTTCCAGTCGGGAAACCTGTCGTGCCAGCTGCATTAATGA
ATCGGCCAACGCGCGGGGAGAGGCGGTTTGCGTATTGGGCGCCAGGGTGGTTTTTCTTTTCACCAGTGAG
ACGGGCAACAGCTGATTGCCCTTCACCGCCTGGCCCTGAGAGAGTTGCAGCAAGCGGTCCACGCTGGTTT
GCCCCAGCAGGCGAAAATCCTGTTTGATGGTGGTTAACGGCGGGATATAACATGAGCTGTCTTCGGTATC
GTCGTATCCCACTACCGAGATGTCCGCACCAACGCGCAGCCCGGACTCGGTAATGGCGCGCATTGCGCCC
AGCGCCATCTGATCGTTGGCAACCAGCATCGCAGTGGGAACGATGCCCTCATTCAGCATTTGCATGGTTT
GTTGAAAACCGGACATGGCACTCCAGTCGCCTTCCCGTTCCGCTATCGGCTGAATTTGATTGCGAGTGAG
ATATTTATGCCAGCCAGCCAGACGCAGACGCGCCGAGACAGAACTTAATGGGCCCGCTAACAGCGCGATT
TGCTGGTGACCCAATGCGACCAGATGCTCCACGCCCAGTCGCGTACCGTCTTCATGGGAGAAAATAATAC
TGTTGATGGGTGTCTGGTCAGAGACATCAAGAAATAACGCCGGAACATTAGTGCAGGCAGCTTCCACAGC
AATGGCATCCTGGTCATCCAGCGGATAGTTAATGATCAGCCCACTGACGCGTTGCGCGAGAAGATTGTGC
ACCGCCGCTTTACAGGCTTCGACGCCGCTTCGTTCTACCATCGACACCACCACGCTGGCACCCAGTTGAT
CGGCGCGAGATTTAATCGCCGCGACAATTTGCGACGGCGCGTGCAGGGCCAGACTGGAGGTGGCAACGCC
AATCAGCAACGACTGTTTGCCCGCCAGTTGTTGTGCCACGCGGTTGGGAATGTAATTCAGCTCCGCCATC
GCCGCTTCCACTTTTTCCCGCGTTTTCGCAGAAACGTGGCTGGCCTGGTTCACCACGCGGGAAACGGTCT
GATAAGAGACACCGGCATACTCTGCGACATCGTATAACGTTACTGGTTTCACATTCACCACCCTGAATTG
ACTCTCTTCCGGGCGCTATCATGCCATACCGCGAAAGGTTTTGCGCCATTCGATGGTGTCCGGGATCTCG
ACGCTCTCCCTTATGCG
Features (pLannotate 1.2.2; 20 found; start..end, strand, type, name):
    286..304     +  promoter       T7 promoter: promoter for bacteriophage T7 RNA polymerase
    305..329     +  protein_bind   lac operator: The lac repressor binds to the lac operator to inhibit transcription in E. coli. This inhibition can be relieved by adding lactose or isopropyl-β-D-thiogalactopyranoside (IPTG). lac repressor encoded by lacI
    344..366     +  RBS            RBS: efficient ribosome binding site from bacteriophage T7 gene 10 (Olins and Rangwala, 1989)
    379..397     +  CDS            9xHis (fragment): 9xHis affinity tag
    410..481     +  CDS            ccdA (fragment): CCDA_ECO57 - Also known as H, letA. Experimental evidence at protein level: Swiss-Prot protein existence level 1. Antitoxin component of a type II toxin-antitoxin (TA) system which inhibits the post-segregational killing (PSK) of plasmid-free cells, also referred to as a plasmid addiction system. Binds to and blocks the activity of CcdB; will also remove bound CcdB protein from the CcdB-GyrA complex by forming a CcdA-CcdB complex, a process termed rejuvenation. Functions as a transcriptional corepressor for the ccdAB operon, repression also requires CcdB (By similarity). From Escherichia coli
    515..817     +  CDS            ccdB: CCDB_ECOLI - Also known as G, letB, letD. Experimental evidence at protein level: Swiss-Prot protein existence level 1. Toxic component of a type II toxin-antitoxin (TA) system, functioning in plasmid maintainence. Responsible for the post- segregational killing (PSK) of plasmid-free cells, also referred to as a plasmid addiction system. Half-life of over 2 hours. Cell killing by CcdB is accompanied by filamentation, defects in chromosome and plasmid segregation, defects in cell division, formation of anucleate cells, decreased DNA synthesis and plasmid loss. Interferes with the activity of DN
    846..895     +  CDS            SET1 (fragment): solubility-enhancement tag derived from T7 phage gene 10B
    903..950     +  terminator     T7 terminator: transcription terminator for bacteriophage T7 RNA polymerase
    987..1415    +  rep_origin     f1 ori (sequence partly withheld): f1 bacteriophage origin of replication; arrow indicates direction of (+) strand synthesis
   1468..1525    +  promoter       AmpR promoter (fragment): bla
   1534..2349    -  CDS            KanR: aminoglycoside phosphotransferase; aph(3')-Ia; confers resistance to kanamycin in bacteria or G418 (Geneticin®) in eukaryotes
   2471..3059    +  rep_origin     ori: high-copy-number ColE1/pMB1/pBR322/pUC origin of replication
   3245..3384    -  misc_feature   bom: basis of mobility region from pBR322
   3486..3677    -  CDS            rop: Rop protein, which maintains plasmids at low copy number; rop
   3694..4074    +  CDS            YPB1_ECOLX: Protein predicted: Swiss-Prot protein existence level 4. From Escherichia coli.
   4146..4437    -  CDS            TcR (fragment): tetracycline efflux protein; tet; confers resistance to tetracycline
   4452..4473    -  protein_bind   CAP binding site: CAP binding activates transcription in the presence of cAMP. E. coli catabolite activator protein
   4486..5568    -  CDS            lacI: lac repressor; lacI; The lac repressor binds to the lac operator to inhibit transcription in E. coli. This inhibition can be relieved by adding lactose or isopropyl-β-D-thiogalactopyranoside (IPTG).
   5569..5646    -  promoter       lacI promoter: lacI
   5654..260     -  CDS            TcR (fragment) (across the origin): tetracycline efflux protein; tet; confers resistance to tetracycline
