[The description below was written by a language model from this plasmid's Addgene catalogue record and pLannotate feature annotations shown in this document.]
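Description:
cwby0005 is a pET29-based bacterial expression plasmid of about 5.7 kb that serves as a Golden Gate entry (destination) vector for cloning designed protein coding sequences. It is propagated in E. coli through a ColE1/pMB1-type origin accompanied by the pBR322 bom region and the rop gene, which moderates copy number, and it is selected with kanamycin via an aminoglycoside phosphotransferase (KanR) gene. An f1 origin is also present, and the short tetracycline-resistance fragments and the partial AmpR promoter annotated in the backbone appear to be non-functional backbone remnants.

The expression unit follows the usual pET arrangement: a T7 promoter with an adjacent lac operator, the T7 gene 10 ribosome binding site, and a T7 terminator, with lacI carried on the plasmid so that transcription stays repressed until IPTG induction in a host supplying T7 RNA polymerase. Immediately downstream of the RBS is a short N-terminal histidine tag (the "MS-his" of the stated purpose), followed by a replaceable stuffer flanked by the AGGA and TTCC Golden Gate overhangs. The stuffer contains its own promoter region (annotated as a ccdA fragment) and a complete ccdB gene, which encodes the gyrase-poisoning toxin of the CcdAB system. When an insert with matching overhangs replaces this cassette, ccdB is lost. Uncut or religated parental plasmid kills ordinary cloning strains, which gives negative selection for correct assemblies. The insert ends up fused in frame behind the His tag for affinity purification. The type IIS enzyme used is not stated in the record. The associated publication concerns scaling up experimental characterization in protein design, which is consistent with use of the vector for parallel cloning and expression of many designs.
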