Addgene plasmid #232214: cwby0005
Purpose: GGA cloning MS-his-AGGA-promoter-ccdb-TTCC
Depositing lab: David Baker. Depositing organization: University of Washington. Publication: Accelerating protein design by scaling experimental characterization. Qian J, Milles LF, Wicky BIM, Ragotte RJ, Motmaen A, Borst AJ, Skotheim R, Ols S, Coventry B, Li X, Kibler RD, Goreshnik I, Exposit M, Lore K, Stewart L, Baker D. Nat Commun. 2026 Aug 20;17(1):9945. doi: 10.1038/s41467-026-76740-9. PubMed 42754580.
Backbone
  Vector backbone: pET29
  Vector type: Bacterial Expression
Growth in bacteria
  Bacterial resistance: Kanamycin, 50 μg/mL
  Growth temperature: 37°C
  Growth strain: NEB Stable
  Copy number: Unknown
Gene/Insert
  Gene/Insert name: ccdb
  Species: Synthetic
  Promoter: T7
  Cloning method: Golden Gate
Terms and licenses: Academic/Nonprofit Terms; Industry Terms: Not Available to Industry
Depositor comments: Please visit https://doi.org/10.1101/2025.08.05.668824 for bioRxiv preprint.
How to cite: cwby0005 was a gift from David Baker (Addgene plasmid # 232214 ; http://n2t.net/addgene:232214 ; RRID:Addgene_232214)
